>Addgene plasmid #135583 | pFastBac-M2 | addgene full sequence | sequence record 273904 | Addgene NGS Result
TGTGGGCGGACAAAATAGTTGGGAACTGGGAGGGGTGGAAATGGAGTTTTTAAGGATTATTTAGGGAAGA
GTGACAAAATAGATGGGAACTGGGTGTAGCGTCGTAAGCTAATACGAAAATTAAAAATGACAAAATAGTT
TGGAACTAGATTTCACTTATCTGGTTCGGATCTCCTAGTCGAGTAACACGCCCGATGTTAAATATGTCCT
AGCTTTATTTAACGTGTTTACGTCGAGTCAATTGTACACTAACGACAGTGATGAAAGAAATACAAAAGCG
CATAATATTTTGAACGACGTCGAACCTTTATTACAAAACAAAACACAAACGAATATCGACAAAGCTAGAT
TGCTGCTACAAGAAGCTTGGTACCGCATGCCTCGAGACTGCAGGCTCTAGATTCGAAAGCGGCCGCGACT
AGTGAGCTCGTCGACGTAGGCCTTTGAATTCCGCGCGCTTCGGACCGGGATCCAATATTTATAGGTTTTT
TTATTACAAAACTGTTACGAAAACAGTAAAATACTTATTTATTTGCGAGATGGTTATCATTTTAATTATC
TCCATGATATCTACAACATTTTGGAAAGTTATGTTAATCCGGTGCTGCTAAAAAATGGTGTAATTGAACT
AGAAGAAGCTGCGTACTATGCTACGTAGCCAACCACTAGAACTATAGCTAGAGTCCTGGGCGAACAAACG
ATGCTCGCCTTCCAGAAAACCGAGGATGCGAACCACTTCATCCGGGGTCAGCACCACCGGCAAGCGCCGC
GACGGCCGAGGTCTTCCGATCTCCTGAAGCCAGGGCAGATCCGTGCACAGCACCTTGCCGTAGAAGAACA
GCAAGGCCGCCAATGCCTGACGATGCGTGGAGACCGAAACCTTGCGCTCGTTCGCCAGCCAGGACAGAAA
TGCCTCGACTTCGCTGCTGCCCAAGGTTGCCGGGTGACGCACACCGTGGAAACGGATGAAGGCACGAACC
CAGTTGACATAAGCCTGTTCGGTTCGTAAACTGTAATGCAAGTAGCGTATGCGCTCACGCAACTGGTCCA
GAACCTTGACCGAACGCAGCGGTGGTAACGGCGCAGTGGCGGTTTTCATGGCTTGTTATGACTGTTTTTT
TGTACAGTCTATGCCTCGGGCATCCAAGCAGCAAGCGCGTTACGCCGTGGGTCGATGTTTGATGTTATGG
AGCAGCAACGATGTTACGCAGCAGGGCAGTCGCCCTAAAACAAAGTTAGGTGGCTCAAGTATGGGCATCA
TTCGCACATGTAGGCTCGGCCCTGACCAAGTCAAATCCATGCGGGCTGCTCTTGATCTTTTCGGTCGTGA
GTTCGGAGACGTAGCCACCTACTCCCAACATCAGCCGGACTCCGATTACCTCGGGAACTTGCTCCGTAGT
AAGACATTCATCGCGCTTGCTGCCTTCGACCAAGAAGCGGTTGTTGGCGCTCTCGCGGCTTACGTTCTGC
CCAAGTTTGAGCAGCCGCGTAGTGAGATCTATATCTATGATCTCGCAGTCTCCGGCGAGCACCGGAGGCA
GGGCATTGCCACCGCGCTCATCAATCTCCTCAAGCATGAGGCCAACGCGCTTGGTGCTTATGTGATCTAC
GTGCAAGCAGATTACGGTGACGATCCCGCAGTGGCTCTCTATACAAAGTTGGGCATACGGGAAGAAGTGA
TGCACTTTGATATCGACCCAAGTACCGCCACCTAACAATTCGTTCAAGCCGAGATCGGCTTCCCGGCCGC
GGAGTTGTTCGGTAAATTGTCACAACGCCGCGAATATAGTCTTTACCATGCCCTTGGCCACGCCCCTCTT
TAATACGACGGGCAATTTGCACTTCAGAAAATGAAGAGTTTGCTTTAGCCATAACAAAAGTCCAGTATGC
TTTTTCACAGCATAACTGGACTGATTTCAGTTTACAACTATTCTGTCTAGTTTAAGACTTTATTGTCATA
GTTTAGATCTATTTTGTTCAGTTTAAGACTTTATTGTCCGCCCACACCCGCTTACGCAGGGCATCCATTT
ATTACTCAACCGTAACCGATTTTGCCAGGTTACGCGGCTGGTCTATGCGGTGTGAAATACCGCACAGATG
CGTAAGGAGAAAATACCGCATCAGGCGCTCTTCCGCTTCCTCGCTCACTGACTCGCTGCGCTCGGTCGTT
CGGCTGCGGCGAGCGGTATCAGCTCACTCAAAGGCGGTAATACGGTTATCCACAGAATCAGGGGATAACG
CAGGAAAGAACATGTGAGCAAAAGGCCAGCAAAAGGCCAGGAACCGTAAAAAGGCCGCGTTGCTGGCGTT
TTTCCATAGGCTCCGCCCCCCTGACGAGCATCACAAAAATCGACGCTCAAGTCAGAGGTGGCGAAACCCG
ACAGGACTATAAAGATACCAGGCGTTTCCCCCTGGAAGCTCCCTCGTGCGCTCTCCTGTTCCGACCCTGC
CGCTTACCGGATACCTGTCCGCCTTTCTCCCTTCGGGAAGCGTGGCGCTTTCTCATAGCTCACGCTGTAG
GTATCTCAGTTCGGTGTAGGTCGTTCGCTCCAAGCTGGGCTGTGTGCACGAACCCCCCGTTCAGCCCGAC
CGCTGCGCCTTATCCGGTAACTATCGTCTTGAGTCCAACCCGGTAAGACACGACTTATCGCCACTGGCAG
CAGCCACTGGTAACAGGATTAGCAGAGCGAGGTATGTAGGCGGTGCTACAGAGTTCTTGAAGTGGTGGCC
TAACTACGGCTACACTAGAAGAACAGTATTTGGTATCTGCGCTCTGCTGAAGCCAGTTACCTTCGGAAAA
AGAGTTGGTAGCTCTTGATCCGGCAAACAAACCACCGCTGGTAGCGGTGGTTTTTTTGTTTGCAAGCAGC
AGATTACGCGCAGAAAAAAAGGATCTCAAGAAGATCCTTTGATCTTTTCTACGGGGTCTGACGCTCAGTG
GAACGAAAACTCACGTTAAGGGATTTTGGTCATGAGATTATCAAAAAGGATCTTCACCTAGATCCTTTTA
AATTAAAAATGAAGTTTTAAATCAATCTAAAGTATATATGAGTAAACTTGGTCTGACAGTTACCAATGCT
TAATCAGTGAGGCACCTATCTCAGCGATCTGTCTATTTCGTTCATCCATAGTTGCCTGACTCCCCGTCGT
GTAGATAACTACGATACGGGAGGGCTTACCATCTGGCCCCAGTGCTGCAATGATACCGCGAGACCCACGC
TCACCGGCTCCAGATTTATCAGCAATAAACCAGCCAGCCGGAAGGGCCGAGCGCAGAAGTGGTCCTGCAA
CTTTATCCGCCTCCATCCAGTCTATTAATTGTTGCCGGGAAGCTAGAGTAAGTAGTTCGCCAGTTAATAG
TTTGCGCAACGTTGTTGCCATTGCTACAGGCATCGTGGTGTCACGCTCGTCGTTTGGTATGGCTTCATTC
AGCTCCGGTTCCCAACGATCAAGGCGAGTTACATGATCCCCCATGTTGTGCAAAAAAGCGGTTAGCTCCT
TCGGTCCTCCGATCGTTGTCAGAAGTAAGTTGGCCGCAGTGTTATCACTCATGGTTATGGCAGCACTGCA
TAATTCTCTTACTGTCATGCCATCCGTAAGATGCTTTTCTGTGACTGGTGAGTACTCAACCAAGTCATTC
TGAGAATAGTGTATGCGGCGACCGAGTTGCTCTTGCCCGGCGTCAATACGGGATAATACCGCGCCACATA
GCAGAACTTTAAAAGTGCTCATCATTGGAAAACGTTCTTCGGGGCGAAAACTCTCAAGGATCTTACCGCT
GTTGAGATCCAGTTCGATGTAACCCACTCGTGCACCCAACTGATCTTCAGCATCTTTTACTTTCACCAGC
GTTTCTGGGTGAGCAAAAACAGGAAGGCAAAATGCCGCAAAAAAGGGAATAAGGGCGACACGGAAATGTT
GAATACTCATACTCTTCCTTTTTCAATATTATTGAAGCATTTATCAGGGTTATTGTCTCATGAGCGGATA
CATATTTGAATGTATTTAGAAAAATAAACAAATAGGGGTTCCGCGCACATTTCCCCGAAAAGTGCCACCT
AAATTGTAAGCGTTAATATTTTGTTAAAATTCGCGTTAAATTTTTGTTAAATCAGCTCATTTTTTAACCA
ATAGGCCGAAATCGGCAAAATCCCTTATAAATCAAAAGAATAGACCGAGATAGGGT
[37 nt withheld, positions 4187-4223]
AAGAACGTGGACTCCAACGTCAAAGG
[49 nt withheld, positions 4250-4298]
T
[91 nt withheld, positions 4300-4390]
G
[124 nt withheld, positions 4392-4515]
CCCATTCGCCATTCAGGCTGCAAATAAGCGTTGATATTCAGTCAATTACAAACATTAATAACGAAGAGAT
GACAGAAAAATTTTCATTCTGTGACAGAGAAAAAGTAGCCGAAGATGACGGTTTGTCACATGGAGTTGGC
AGGATGTTTGATTAAAAACATAACAGGAAGAAAAATGCCCCGC
Features (pLannotate 1.2.2; 14 found; start..end, strand, type, name):
      1..166     +  mobile_element Tn7L: mini-Tn7 element (left end of the Tn7 transposon) Tn7
    184..363     -  CDS            ORF1629 (fragment): baculovirus capsid-associated protein required for viral replication
    477..568     -  promoter       polyhedrin promoter: polh from Autographa californica; promoter for the baculovirus polyhedrin gene
    572..651     -  CDS            ORF603 (fragment): baculovirus ORF603 protein
    659..1006    +  CDS            YPR2_ECOLX (fragment): Protein predicted: Swiss-Prot protein existence level 4. From Escherichia coli.
    984..1012    +  promoter       Pc promoter: intI1 (promoter lies within the coding sequence); class 1 integron promoter
   1182..1715    +  CDS            GmR: gentamycin acetyltransferase; aacC1; confers resistance to gentamycin
   1782..2006    +  mobile_element Tn7R: mini-Tn7 element (right end of the Tn7 transposon) Tn7
   2074..2125    +  misc_feature   bom (fragment): basis of mobility region from pBR322
   2311..2899    -  rep_origin     ori: high-copy-number ColE1/pMB1/pBR322/pUC origin of replication
   3070..3930    -  CDS            AmpR: β-lactamase; bla; confers resistance to ampicillin, carbenicillin, and related antibiotics
   3931..4035    -  promoter       AmpR promoter: bla
   4061..4515    -  rep_origin     f1 ori (sequence partly withheld): f1 bacteriophage origin of replication; arrow indicates direction of (+) strand synthesis
   4520..4536    -  CDS            lacZα (fragment): LacZα fragment of β-galactosidase; lacZ fragment
