[The description below was written by a language model from this plasmid's Addgene catalogue record and pLannotate feature annotations shown in this document.]
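Description:
pFastBac-M2 is an empty-backbone baculovirus donor (transfer) plasmid derived from Invitrogen's pFastBac1 and intended for high-level protein production in insect cells through the Bac-to-Bac system. In E. coli it is maintained as a high-copy plasmid through a ColE1/pUC-type origin and selected with ampicillin via the bla gene and its own promoter. An f1 origin is also present, along with small remnants of a pBR322 bom region and lacZα.

The functional core lies between the Tn7L and Tn7R ends of a mini-Tn7 element. This transposable segment carries the AcMNPV polyhedrin promoter, a very strong, very late viral promoter, together with a gentamicin acetyltransferase gene driven by a class 1 integron Pc promoter. When the plasmid is introduced into E. coli carrying a baculovirus shuttle genome (bacmid) and Tn7 transposition functions, the mini-Tn7 cassette moves into the bacmid. Gentamicin resistance marks the recombinant bacmid, which can then be transfected into insect cells to generate recombinant virus.

According to the record, the distinguishing modification is an 80 bp cis-element placed upstream of the polyhedrin promoter to raise protein yields. The feature table annotates an 80 bp fragment matching baculovirus ORF603 directly adjacent to the promoter, which may correspond to this element, though the record does not say so explicitly. A short ORF1629 fragment is annotated on the other side of the promoter. No insert is present, and genes of interest are added by restriction cloning; the cloning sites and any polyadenylation signal are not annotated. The sequenced record is 4,698 nt, slightly shorter than the 4,736 bp listed for the backbone.
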