Addgene plasmid #135583: pFastBac-M2
Purpose: (Empty Backbone) High eukaryotic protein expression shuttle vector
Depositing lab: Xiao-Wen Cheng. Depositing organization: Miami University (Ohio). Publication: Improved pFastBac donor plasmid vectors for higher protein production using the Bac-to-Bac(R) baculovirus expression vector system. Shang H, Garretson TA, Kumar CMS, Dieter RF, Cheng XW. J Biotechnol. 2017 Aug 10;255:37-46. doi: 10.1016/j.jbiotec.2017.06.397. Epub 2017 Jun 20. PubMed 28645582.
Backbone
  Vector backbone: pFastBac1
  Backbone manufacturer: Invitrogen
  Backbone size (bp): 4736
  Modifications to backbone: An 80 bp cis-element inserted upstream of the polyhedrin promotor of AcMNPV to improve protein expression yields.
  Vector type: Insect Expression ; transfer vector
  Promoter: polyhedrin of AcMNPV
Growth in bacteria
  Bacterial resistance: Ampicillin, 100 μg/mL
  Growth temperature: 37°C
  Growth strain: DH5alpha
  Copy number: High Copy
Gene/Insert
  Cloning method: Restriction Enzyme
Terms and licenses: Academic/Nonprofit Terms; Industry Terms: Not Available to Industry
How to cite: pFastBac-M2 was a gift from Xiao-Wen Cheng (Addgene plasmid # 135583 ; http://n2t.net/addgene:135583 ; RRID:Addgene_135583)
